Addgene plasmid #197882: pLV-EF1a-AcGFP-P2A-hBRD4S
Purpose: study roles of human BET proteins in human pluripotency reprogramming
Depositing lab: Kejin Hu. Depositing organization: University of Alabama at Birmingham. Publication: Attenuating iPSC reprogramming stress with dominant-negative BET peptides. Hossain ME, Cevallos RR, Zhang R, Hu K. iScience. 2022 Dec 28;26(1):105889. doi: 10.1016/j.isci.2022.105889. eCollection 2023 Jan 20. PubMed 36691621.
Backbone
  Vector backbone: pLVH-EF1a-GFP-P2A
  Backbone size w/o insert (bp): 8317
  Vector type: Mammalian Expression, Lentiviral
  Selectable markers: GFP
Growth in bacteria
  Bacterial resistance: Ampicillin, 100 μg/mL
  Growth temperature: 37°C
  Growth strain: NEB Stable
  Copy number: High Copy
Gene/Insert
  Gene/Insert name: BRD4 (alt names: BRD4S; HUNK1; MCAP)
  Species: H. sapiens (human)
  Insert size (bp): 2169
  GenBank ID: NM_014299
  Entrez Gene: BRD4 (a.k.a. CAP, CDLS6, FSHRG4, HUNK1, HUNKI, MCAP)
  Cloning method: Restriction Enzyme; 5′ cloning site SmaI (destroyed during cloning); 3′ cloning site BamHI (not destroyed)
  Sequencing primers: 5′ AAGTACAACCCTCCTGACCA
Terms and licenses: Academic/Nonprofit Terms; Industry Terms: Not Available to Industry
How to cite: pLV-EF1a-AcGFP-P2A-hBRD4S was a gift from Kejin Hu (Addgene plasmid # 197882 ; http://n2t.net/addgene:197882 ; RRID:Addgene_197882)
