[The description below was written by a language model from this plasmid's Addgene catalogue record and pLannotate feature annotations shown in this document.]
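Description:
pLV-EF1a-AcGFP-P2A-hBRD4S is an HIV-1-derived lentiviral transfer plasmid for mammalian expression, built on the pLVH-EF1a-GFP-P2A backbone and carrying the short isoform of human BRD4 (BRD4S), a BET-family bromodomain protein. In bacteria it is maintained through a high-copy ColE1/pUC-type origin and selected with ampicillin via the β-lactamase gene. Remnants of a lac promoter/operator region and an SV40 poly(A) signal also sit in the plasmid backbone. The sequenced record is about 10.4 kb, consistent with the stated backbone and insert sizes.

The viral portion is bounded by two HIV-1 LTR regions, both annotated as truncated and each preceded by nef-derived sequence. Between them are the Ψ packaging signal with an adjoining gag fragment, the Rev response element for Rev-dependent nuclear export of the genomic RNA, and the cPPT/CTS. The internal cassette is driven by the human EF-1α core promoter with its intron A, giving strong constitutive expression. It encodes a single open reading frame: AcGFP1, a short linker from a cloning site, a 2A peptide, then BRD4S. The plasmid name specifies P2A, although the annotation software matched only a short fragment to T2A. Ribosomal skipping at the 2A yields separate AcGFP1 and BRD4S proteins from one transcript, so green fluorescence marks transduced cells; GFP is the only eukaryotic marker listed, and there is no drug-selection gene. A WPRE downstream of the insert enhances transcript stability and expression.

The construct was deposited for studying the roles of human BET proteins in reprogramming of human cells to pluripotency.
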