Features (pLannotate 1.2.2; 24 found; start..end, strand, type, name):
    377..634     +  LTR            5' LTR (truncated): truncated 5' long terminal repeat (LTR) from HIV-1
    681..806     +  misc_feature   HIV-1 Ψ: packaging signal of human immunodeficiency virus type 1
    790..1128    +  CDS            HIV-1 gag (fragment): gag protein from human immunodeficiency virus 1; gag
   1303..1536    +  misc_feature   RRE: The Rev response element (RRE) of HIV-1 allows for Rev-dependent mRNA export from the nucleus to the cytoplasm.
   1913..2013    +  CDS            Rev (fragment): human immunodeficiency virus 1 (HIV-1) Rev protein; rev; enhances nuclear export of unspliced and incompletely spliced viral mRNAs
   2028..2143    +  misc_feature   cPPT/CTS: central polypurine tract and central termination sequence of HIV-1 (lacking the first T)
   2197..2408    +  promoter       EF-1α core promoter: core promoter for human elongation factor EF-1α
   2409..3347    +  intron         EF-1α intron A: intron upstream of the start codon of human EF-1α
   3370..4086    +  CDS            AcGFP1: AcGFP1 is a basic (constitutively fluorescent) green fluorescent protein, derived from Aequorea coerulescens.
   4087..4105    +  misc_feature   MCS (fragment): multiple cloning site
   4147..4170    +  CDS            T2A (fragment): 2A peptide from Thosea asigna virus capsid protein Eukaryotic ribosomes fail to insert a peptide bond between the Gly and Pro residues, yielding separate polypeptides.
   4174..6279    +  CDS            BRD4 (fragment) (sequence partly withheld): BRD4_HUMAN - Also known as HUNK1. Experimental evidence at protein level: Swiss-Prot protein existence level 1. [Isoform B]: Acts as a chromatin insulator in the DNA damage response pathway. Inhibits DNA damage response signaling by recruiting the condensin-2 complex to acetylated histones, leading to chromatin structure remodeling, insulating the region from DNA damage response by limiting spreading of histone H2AX/H2A.x phosphorylation. From Homo sapiens (Human).
   6372..6960    +  misc_feature   WPRE: woodchuck hepatitis virus posttranscriptional regulatory element
   6977..7495    +  CDS            nef (fragment): NEF_HV1BR - Experimental evidence at protein level: Swiss-Prot protein existence level 1. Extracellular Nef protein targets CD4(+) T-lymphocytes for apoptosis by interacting with CXCR4 surface receptors (PubMed:14990729). From Human immunodeficiency virus type 1 group M subtype B (isolate BRU/LAI) (HIV-1).
   7543..7800    +  LTR            5' LTR (truncated): truncated 5' long terminal repeat (LTR) from HIV-1
   7953..7969    -  protein_bind   lac operator: The lac repressor binds to the lac operator to inhibit transcription in E. coli. This inhibition can be relieved by adding lactose or isopropyl-β-D-thiogalactopyranoside (IPTG). lac repressor encoded by lacI
   7977..8007    -  promoter       lac promoter: promoter for the E. coli lac operon
   8022..8043    -  protein_bind   CAP binding site: CAP binding activates transcription in the presence of cAMP. E. coli catabolite activator protein
   8056..8148    -  CDS            lacI (fragment): lac repressor; lacI; The lac repressor binds to the lac operator to inhibit transcription in E. coli. This inhibition can be relieved by adding lactose or isopropyl-β-D-thiogalactopyranoside (IPTG).
   8331..8919    -  rep_origin     ori: high-copy-number ColE1/pMB1/pBR322/pUC origin of replication
   9090..9950    -  CDS            AmpR: β-lactamase; bla; confers resistance to ampicillin, carbenicillin, and related antibiotics
   9951..10055   -  promoter       AmpR promoter: bla
  10103..10237   +  polyA_signal   SV40 poly(A) signal: SV40 polyadenylation signal
  10404..329     +  CDS            nef (fragment) (across the origin): NEF_HV1BR - Experimental evidence at protein level: Swiss-Prot protein existence level 1. Extracellular Nef protein targets CD4(+) T-lymphocytes for apoptosis by interacting with CXCR4 surface receptors (PubMed:14990729). From Human immunodeficiency virus type 1 group M subtype B (isolate BRU/LAI) (HIV-1).
>Addgene plasmid #197882 | pLV-EF1a-AcGFP-P2A-hBRD4S | addgene full sequence | sequence record 388188 | Addgene NGS Result
TGGAAGGGCTAATTCACTCCCAAAGAAGACAAGATATCCTTGATCTGTGGATCTACCACACACAAGGCTA
CTTCCCTGATTAGCAGAACTACACACCAGGGCCAGGGGTCAGATATCCACTGACCTTTGGATGGTGCTAC
AAGCTAGTACCAGTTGAGCCAGATAAGGTAGAAGAGGCCAATAAAGGAGAGAACACCAGCTTGTTACACC
CTGTGAGCCTGCATGGGATGGATGACCCGGAGAGAGAAGTGTTAGAGTGGAGGTTTGACAGCCGCCTAGC
ATTTCATCACGTGGCCCGAGAGCTGCATCCGGAGTACTTCAAGAACTGCTGATATCGAGCTTGCTACAAG
GGACTTTCCGCTGGGGACTTTCCAGGGAGGCGTGGCCTGGGCGGGACTGGGGAGTGGCGAGCCCTCAGAT
CCTGCATATAAGCAGCTGCTTTTTGCCTGTACTGGGTCTCTCTGGTTAGACCAGATCTGAGCCTGGGAGC
TCTCTGGCTAACTAGGGAACCCACTGCTTAAGCCTCAATAAAGCTTGCCTTGAGTGCTTCAAGTAGTGTG
TGCCCGTCTGTTGTGTGACTCTGGTAACTAGAGATCCCTCAGACCCTTTTAGTCAGTGTGGAAAATCTCT
AGCAGTGGCGCCCGAACAGGGACTTGAAAGCGAAAGGGAAACCAGAGGAGCTCTCTCGACGCAGGACTCG
GCTTGCTGAAGCGCGCACGGCAAGAGGCGAGGGGCGGCGACTGGTGAGTACGCCAAAAATTTTGACTAGC
GGAGGCTAGAAGGAGAGAGATGGGTGCGAGAGCGTCAGTATTAAGCGGGGGAGAATTAGATCGCGATGGG
AAAAAATTCGGTTAAGGCCAGGGGGAAAGAAAAAATATAAATTAAAACATATAGTATGGGCAAGCAGGGA
GCTAGAACGATTCGCAGTTAATCCTGGCCTGTTAGAAACATCAGAAGGCTGTAGACAAATACTGGGACAG
CTACAACCATCCCTTCAGACAGGATCAGAAGAACTTAGATCATTATATAATACAGTAGCAACCCTCTATT
GTGTGCATCAAAGGATAGAGATAAAAGACACCAAGGAAGCTTTAGACAAGATAGAGGAAGAGCAAAACAA
AAGTAAGACCACCGCACAGCAAGCGGCCGGCCGCTGATCTTCAGACCTGGAGGAGGAGATATGAGGGACA
ATTGGAGAAGTGAATTATATAAATATAAAGTAGTAAAAATTGAACCATTAGGAGTAGCACCCACCAAGGC
AAAGAGAAGAGTGGTGCAGAGAGAAAAAAGAGCAGTGGGAATAGGAGCTTTGTTCCTTGGGTTCTTGGGA
GCAGCAGGAAGCACTATGGGCGCAGCGTCAATGACGCTGACGGTACAGGCCAGACAATTATTGTCTGGTA
TAGTGCAGCAGCAGAACAATTTGCTGAGGGCTATTGAGGCGCAACAGCATCTGTTGCAACTCACAGTCTG
GGGCATCAAGCAGCTCCAGGCAAGAATCCTGGCTGTGGAAAGATACCTAAAGGATCAACAGCTCCTGGGG
ATTTGGGGTTGCTCTGGAAAACTCATTTGCACCACTGCTGTGCCTTGGAATGCTAGTTGGAGTAATAAAT
CTCTGGAACAGATTTGGAATCACACGACCTGGATGGAGTGGGACAGAGAAATTAACAATTACACAAGCTT
AATACACTCCTTAATTGAAGAATCGCAAAACCAGCAAGAAAAGAATGAACAAGAATTATTGGAATTAGAT
AAATGGGCAAGTTTGTGGAATTGGTTTAACATAACAAATTGGCTGTGGTATATAAAATTATTCATAATGA
TAGTAGGAGGCTTGGTAGGTTTAAGAATAGTTTTTGCTGTACTTTCTATAGTGAATAGAGTTAGGCAGGG
ATATTCACCATTATCGTTTCAGACCCACCTCCCAACCCCGAGGGGACCCGACAGGCCCGAAGGAATAGAA
GAAGAAGGTGGAGAGAGAGACAGAGACAGATCCATTCGATTAGTGAACGGATCTCGACGGTATCGCCTTT
AAAAGAAAAGGGGGGATTGGGGGGTACAGTGCAGGGGAAAGAATAGTAGACATAATAGCAACAGACATAC
AAACTAAAGAATTACAAAAACAAATTACAAAAATTCAAAATTTTCGGGTTTATTACAGGGACAGCAGAGA
TCCAGTTTATCGATGTGCCCGTCAGTGGGCAGAGCGCACATCGCCCACAGTCCCCGAGAAGTTGGGGGGA
GGGGTCGGCAATTGAACCGGTGCCTAGAGAAGGTGGCGCGGGGTAAACTGGGAAAGTGATGTCGTGTACT
GGCTCCGCCTTTTTCCCGAGGGTGGGGGAGAACCGTATATAAGTGCAGTAGTCGCCGTGAACGTTCTTTT
TCGCAACGGGTTTGCCGCCAGAACACAGGTAAGTGCCGTGTGTGGTTCCCGCGGGCCTGGCCTCTTTACG
GGTTATGGCCCTTGCGTGCCTTGAATTACTTCCACCTGGCTGCAGTACGTGATTCTTGATCCCGAGCTTC
GGGTTGGAAGTGGGTGGGAGAGTTCGAGGCCTTGCGCTTAAGGAGCCCCTTCGCCTCGTGCTTGAGTTGA
GGCCTGGCCTGGGCGCTGGGGCCGCCGCGTGCGAATCTGGTGGCACCTTCGCGCCTGTCTCGCTGCTTTC
GATAAGTCTCTAGCCATTTAAAATTTTTGATGACCTGCTGCGACGCTTTTTTTCTGGCAAGATAGTCTTG
TAAATGCGGGCCAAGATCTGCACACTGGTATTTCGGTTTTTGGGGCCGCGGGCGGCGACGGGGCCCGTGC
GTCCCAGCGCACATGTTCGGCGAGGCGGGGCCTGCGAGCGCGGCCACCGAGAATCGGACGGGGGTAGTCT
CAAGCTGGCCGGCCTGCTCTGGTGCCTGGCCTCGCGCCGCCGTGTATCGCCCCGCCCTGGGCGGCAAGGC
TGGCCCGGTCGGCACCAGTTGCGTGAGCGGAAAGATGGCCGCTTCCCGGCCCTGCTGCAGGGAGCTCAAA
ATGGAGGACGCGGCGCTCGGGAGAGCGGGCGGGTGAGTCACCCACACAAAGGAAAAGGGCCTTTCCGTCC
TCAGCCGTCGCTTCATGTGACTCCACGGAGTACCGGGCGCCGTCCAGGCACCTCGATTAGTTCTCGAGCT
TTTGGAGTACGTCGTCTTTAGGTTGGGGGGAGGGGTTTTATGCGATGGAGTTTCCCCACACTGAGTGGGT
GGAGACTGAAGTTAGGCCAGCTTGGCACTTGATGTAATTCTCCTTGGAATTTGCCCTTTTTGAGTTTGGA
TCTTGGTTCATTCTCAAGCCTCAGACAGTGGTTCAAAGTTTTTTTCTTCCATTTCAGGTGTCGTGACCCG
GTCGCCACCATGGTGAGCAAGGGCGCCGAGCTGTTCACCGGCATCGTGCCCATCCTGATCGAGCTGAATG
GCGATGTGAATGGCCACAAGTTCAGCGTGAGCGGCGAGGGCGAGGGCGATGCCACCTACGGCAAGCTGAC
CCTGAAGTTCATCTGCACCACCGGCAAGCTGCCTGTGCCCTGGCCCACCCTGGTGACCACCCTGAGCTAC
GGCGTGCAGTGCTTCTCACGCTACCCCGATCACATGAAGCAGCACGACTTCTTCAAGAGCGCCATGCCTG
AGGGCTACATCCAGGAGCGCACCATCTTCTTCGAGGATGACGGCAACTACAAGTCGCGCGCCGAGGTGAA
GTTCGAGGGCGATACCCTGGTGAATCGCATCGAGCTGACCGGCACCGATTTCAAGGAGGATGGCAACATC
CTGGGCAATAAGATGGAGTACAACTACAACGCCCACAATGTGTACATCATGACCGACAAGGCCAAGAATG
GCATCAAGGTGAACTTCAAGATCCGCCACAACATCGAGGATGGCAGCGTGCAGCTGGCCGACCACTACCA
GCAGAATACCCCCATCGGCGATGGCCCTGTGCTGCTGCCCGATAACCACTACCTGTCCACCCAGAGCGCC
CTGTCCAAGGACCCCAACGAGAAGCGCGATCACATGATCTACTTCGGCTTCGTGACCGCCGCCGCCATCA
CCCACGGCATGGATGAGCTGTACAAGTCCGGACTCAGATCTCGAGGATCTGGAGCAACAAACTTCTCACT
ACTCAAACAAGCAGGTGACGTGGAGGAGAATCCCGGCCCCGGGATGTCTGCGGAGAGCGGCCCTGGGACG
AGATTGAGAAATCTGCCAGTAATGGGGGATGGACTAGAAACTTCCCAAATGTCTACAACACAGGCCCAGG
CCCAACCCCAGCCAGCCAACGCAGCCAGCACCAACCCCCCGCCCCCAGAGACCTCCAACCCTAACAAGCC
CAAGAGGCAG
[300 nt withheld, positions 4351-4650]
AAAATAAATGAGCTACCCACAGAAGAAACCGAGATCATGATAGTCCAGGCAAAAGGAAGAGGACGTGGGA
GGAAAGAAACAGGGACAGCAAAACCTGGCGTTTCCACGGTACCAAACACAACTCAAGCATCGACTCCTCC
GCAGACCCAGACCCCTCAGCCGAATCCTCCTCCTGTGCAGGCCACGCCTCACCCCTTCCCTGCCGTCACC
CCGGACCTCATCGTCCAGACCCCTGTCATGACAGTGGTGCCTCCCCAGCCACTGCAGACGCCCCCGCCAG
TGCCCCCCCAGCCACAACCCCCACCCGCTCCAGCTCCCCAGCCCGTACAGAGCCACCCACCCATCATCGC
GGCCACCCCACAGCCTGTGAAGACAAAGAAGGGAGTGAAGAGGAAAGCAGACACCACCACCCCCACCACC
ATTGACCCCATTCACGAGCCACCCTCGCTGCCCCCGGAGCCCAAGACCACCAAGCTGGGCCAGCGGCGGG
AGAGCAGCCGGCCTGTGAAACCTCCAAAGAAGGACGTGCCCGACTCTCAGCAGCACCCAGCACCAGAGAA
GAGCAGCAAGGTCTCGGAGCAGCTCAAGTGCTGCAGCGGCATCCTCAAGGAGATGTTTGCCAAGAAGCAC
GCCGCCTACGCCTGGCCCTTCTACAAGCCTGTGGACGTGGAGGCACTGGGCCTACACGACTACTGTGACA
TCATCAAGCACCCCATGGACATGAGCACAATCAAGTCTAAACTGGAGGCCCGTGAGTACCGTGATGCTCA
GGAGTTTGGTGCTGACGTCCGATTGATGTTCTCCAACTGCTATAAGTACAACCCTCCTGACCATGAGGTG
GTGGCCATGGCCCGCAAGCTCCAGGATGTGTTCGAAATGCGCTTTGCCAAGATGCCGGACGAGCCTGAGG
AGCCAGTGGTGGCCGTGTCCTCCCCGGCAGTGCCCCCTCCCACCAAGGTTGTGGCCCCGCCCTCATCCAG
CGACAGCAGCAGCGATAGCTCCTCGGACAGTGACAGTTCGACTGATGACTCTGAGGAGGAGCGAGCCCAG
CGGCTGGCTGAGCTCCAGGAGCAGCTCAAAGCCGTGCACGAGCAGCTTGCAGCCCTCTCTCAGCCCCAGC
AGAACAAACCAAAGAAAAAGGAGAAAGACAAGAAGGAAAAGAAAAAAGAAAAGCACAAAAGGAAAGAGGA
AGTGGAAGAGAATAAAAAAAGCAAAGCCAAGGAACCTCCTCCTAAAAAGACGAAGAAAAATAATAGCAGC
AACAGCAATGTGAGCAAGAAGGAGCCAGCGCCCATGAAGAGCAAGCCCCCTCCCACGTATGAG
[249 nt withheld, positions 5974-6222]
GAGAAAGTTGATGTGATTGCCGGCTCCTCCAAGATGAAGGGCTTCTCGTCCTCAGAGTCGGAGAGCTCCA
GTGAGTCCAGCTCCTCTGACAGCGAAGACTCCGAAACAGGTCCTGCCTAAGGGATCCACCGGATCTAGGC
GTCTGGAACAATCAACCTCTGGATTACAAAATTTGTGAAAGATTGACTGGTATTCTTAACTATGTTGCTC
CTTTTACGCTATGTGGATACGCTGCTTTAATGCCTTTGTATCATGCTATTGCTTCCCGTATGGCTTTCAT
TTTCTCCTCCTTGTATAAATCCTGGTTGCTGTCTCTTTATGAGGAGTTGTGGCCCGTTGTCAGGCAACGT
GGCGTGGTGTGCACTGTGTTTGCTGACGCAACCCCCACTGGTTGGGGCATTGCCACCACCTGTCAGCTCC
TTTCCGGGACTTTCGCTTTCCCCCTCCCTATTGCCACGGCGGAACTCATCGCCGCCTGCCTTGCCCGCTG
CTGGACAGGGGCTCGGCTGTTGGGCACTGACAATTCCGTGGTGTTGTCGGGGAAGCTGACGTCCTTTCCA
TGGCTGCTCGCCTGTGTTGCCACCTGGATTCTGCGCGGGACGTCCTTCTGCTACGTCCCTTCGGCCCTCA
ATCCAGCGGACCTTCCTTCCCGCGGCCTGCTGCCGGCTCTGCGGCCTCTTCCGCGTCTTCGCCTTCGCCC
TCAGACGAGTCGGATCTCCCTTTGGGCCGCCTCCCCGCCTGGAATTAATTCTGCAGTCGAGACCTAGAAA
AACATGGAGCAATCACAAGTAGCAATACAGCAGCTACCAATGCTGATTGTGCCTGGCTAGAAGCACAAGA
GGAGGAGGAGGTGGGTTTTCCAGTCACACCTCAGGTACCTTTAAGACCAATGACTTACAAGGCAGCTGTA
GATCTTAGCCACTTTTTAAAAGAAAAGAGGGGACTGGAAGGGCTAATTCACTCCCAACGAAGACAAGATA
TCCTTGATCTGTGGATCTACCACACACAAGGCTACTTCCCTGATTAGCAGAACTACACACCAGGGCCAGG
GGTCAGATATCCACTGACCTTTGGATGGTGCTACAAGCTAGTACCAGTTGAGCCAGATAAGGTAGAAGAG
GCCAATAAAGGAGAGAACACCAGCTTGTTACACCCTGTGAGCCTGCATGGGATGGATGACCCGGAGAGAG
AAGTGTTAGAGTGGAGGTTTGACAGCCGCCTAGCATTTCATCACGTGGCCCGAGAGCTGCATCCGGAGTA
CTTCAAGAACTGCTGATATCGAGCTTGCTACAAGGGACTTTCCGCTGGGGACTTTCCAGGGAGGCGTGGC
CTGGGCGGGACTGGGGAGTGGCGAGCCCTCAGATCCTGCATATAAGCAGCTGCTTTTTGCCTGTACTGGG
TCTCTCTGGTTAGACCAGATCTGAGCCTGGGAGCTCTCTGGCTAACTAGGGAACCCACTGCTTAAGCCTC
AATAAAGCTTGCCTTGAGTGCTTCAAGTAGTGTGTGCCCGTCTGTTGTGTGACTCTGGTAACTAGAGATC
CCTCAGACCCTTTTAGTCAGTGTGGAAAATCTCTAGCAGTAGTAGTTCATGTCATCTTATTATTCAGTAT
TTATAACTTGCAAAGAAATGAATATCAGAGAGTGAGAGGCCTTGACATTGCTAGCGTTTTACCGTCGACC
TCTAGCTAGAGCTTGGCGTAATCATGGTCATAGCTGTTTCCTGTGTGAAATTGTTATCCGCTCACAATTC
CACACAACATACGAGCCGGAAGCATAAAGTGTAAAGCCTGGGGTGCCTAATGAGTGAGCTAACTCACATT
AATTGCGTTGCGCTCACTGCCCGCTTTCCAGTCGGGAAACCTGTCGTGCCAGCTGCATTAATGAATCGGC
CAACGCGCGGGGAGAGGCGGTTTGCGTATTGGGCGCTCTTCCGCTTCCTCGCTCACTGACTCGCTGCGCT
CGGTCGTTCGGCTGCGGCGAGCGGTATCAGCTCACTCAAAGGCGGTAATACGGTTATCCACAGAATCAGG
GGATAACGCAGGAAAGAACATGTGAGCAAAAGGCCAGCAAAAGGCCAGGAACCGTAAAAAGGCCGCGTTG
CTGGCGTTTTTCCATAGGCTCCGCCCCCCTGACGAGCATCACAAAAATCGACGCTCAAGTCAGAGGTGGC
GAAACCCGACAGGACTATAAAGATACCAGGCGTTTCCCCCTGGAAGCTCCCTCGTGCGCTCTCCTGTTCC
GACCCTGCCGCTTACCGGATACCTGTCCGCCTTTCTCCCTTCGGGAAGCGTGGCGCTTTCTCATAGCTCA
CGCTGTAGGTATCTCAGTTCGGTGTAGGTCGTTCGCTCCAAGCTGGGCTGTGTGCACGAACCCCCCGTTC
AGCCCGACCGCTGCGCCTTATCCGGTAACTATCGTCTTGAGTCCAACCCGGTAAGACACGACTTATCGCC
ACTGGCAGCAGCCACTGGTAACAGGATTAGCAGAGCGAGGTATGTAGGCGGTGCTACAGAGTTCTTGAAG
TGGTGGCCTAACTACGGCTACACTAGAAGAACAGTATTTGGTATCTGCGCTCTGCTGAAGCCAGTTACCT
TCGGAAAAAGAGTTGGTAGCTCTTGATCCGGCAAACAAACCACCGCTGGTAGCGGTGGTTTTTTTGTTTG
CAAGCAGCAGATTACGCGCAGAAAAAAAGGATCTCAAGAAGATCCTTTGATCTTTTCTACGGGGTCTGAC
GCTCAGTGGAACGAAAACTCACGTTAAGGGATTTTGGTCATGAGATTATCAAAAAGGATCTTCACCTAGA
TCCTTTTAAATTAAAAATGAAGTTTTAAATCAATCTAAAGTATATATGAGTAAACTTGGTCTGACAGTTA
CCAATGCTTAATCAGTGAGGCACCTATCTCAGCGATCTGTCTATTTCGTTCATCCATAGTTGCCTGACTC
CCCGTCGTGTAGATAACTACGATACGGGAGGGCTTACCATCTGGCCCCAGTGCTGCAATGATACCGCGAG
ACCCACGCTCACCGGCTCCAGATTTATCAGCAATAAACCAGCCAGCCGGAAGGGCCGAGCGCAGAAGTGG
TCCTGCAACTTTATCCGCCTCCATCCAGTCTATTAATTGTTGCCGGGAAGCTAGAGTAAGTAGTTCGCCA
GTTAATAGTTTGCGCAACGTTGTTGCCATTGCTACAGGCATCGTGGTGTCACGCTCGTCGTTTGGTATGG
CTTCATTCAGCTCCGGTTCCCAACGATCAAGGCGAGTTACATGATCCCCCATGTTGTGCAAAAAAGCGGT
TAGCTCCTTCGGTCCTCCGATCGTTGTCAGAAGTAAGTTGGCCGCAGTGTTATCACTCATGGTTATGGCA
GCACTGCATAATTCTCTTACTGTCATGCCATCCGTAAGATGCTTTTCTGTGACTGGTGAGTACTCAACCA
AGTCATTCTGAGAATAGTGTATGCGGCGACCGAGTTGCTCTTGCCCGGCGTCAATACGGGATAATACCGC
GCCACATAGCAGAACTTTAAAAGTGCTCATCATTGGAAAACGTTCTTCGGGGCGAAAACTCTCAAGGATC
TTACCGCTGTTGAGATCCAGTTCGATGTAACCCACTCGTGCACCCAACTGATCTTCAGCATCTTTTACTT
TCACCAGCGTTTCTGGGTGAGCAAAAACAGGAAGGCAAAATGCCGCAAAAAAGGGAATAAGGGCGACACG
GAAATGTTGAATACTCATACTCTTCCTTTTTCAATATTATTGAAGCATTTATCAGGGTTATTGTCTCATG
AGCGGATACATATTTGAATGTATTTAGAAAAATAAACAAATAGGGGTTCCGCGCACATTTCCCCGAAAAG
TGCCACCTGACGTCGACGGATCGGGAGATCAACTTGTTTATTGCAGCTTATAATGGTTACAAATAAAGCA
ATAGCATCACAAATTTCACAAATAAAGCATTTTTTTCACTGCATTCTAGTTGTGGTTTGTCCAAACTCAT
CAATGTATCTTATCATGTCTGGATCAACTGGATAACTCAAGCTAACCAAAATCATCCCAAACTTCCCACC
CCATACCCTATTACCACTGCCAATTACCTGTGGTTTCATTTACTCTAAACCTGTGATTCCTCTGAATTAT
TTTCATTTTAAAGAAATTGTATTTGTTAAATATGTACTACAAACTTAGTAGT
