>Addgene plasmid #197882 | pLV-EF1a-AcGFP-P2A-hBRD4S | depositor partial sequence | sequence record 383227 | Primer AAGTACAACCCTCCTGACCA
NNNNNNNNNNNNNNNNAGCTCAGGATGTGTTCGNNTGCGCTTTGCCAAGATGCCGGACGAGCCTGAGGAG
CCAGTGGTGGNCGTGTCCTCCCCGGCAGTGCCCCCTCCCACCAAGGTTGTGGCCCCGCCCTCATCCAGCG
ACAGCAGCAGCGATAGCTCCTCGGACAGTGACAGTTCGACTGATGACTCTGAGGAGGAGCGAGCCCAGCG
GCTGGCTGAGCTCCAGGAGCAGCTCAAAGCCGTGCACGAGCAGCTTGCAGCCCTCTCTCAGCCCCAGCAG
AACAAACCAAAGAAAAAGGAGAAAGACAAGAAGGAAAAGAAAAAAGAAAAGCACAAAAGGAAAGAGGAAG
TGGAAGAGAATAAAAAAAGCAAAGCCAAGGAACCTCCTCCTAAAAAGACGAAGAAAAATAATAGCAGCAA
CAGCAATGTGAGCAAGAAGGAGCCAGCGCCCATGAAGAGCAAGCCCCCTCCCACGTATGAG
[249 nt withheld, positions 482-730]
GAGAAAGTTGATGTGATTGCCGGCTCCTCCAAGATGAAGGGCTTCTCGTCCTCAGAGTCGGAGAGCTCCA
GTGAGTCCAGCTCCTCTGACAGCGAAGACTCCGAAACAGGTCCTGCCTAAGGGATCCACCGGATCTAGGC
GTCTGGAACAATCAACCTCTGGATTACAAAATTTGTGAAAGATTGACTGGNATTCTTAACTATGTTGCTC
CTTTTACGCTATGTGGATACGCTGCTTTNNNGCCNTTGTATCATGCTATTGCTTCCCGTATGGCTTTCAT
TTNCTCNTNNNNNATAANTNCTNNNGCTGTCTNNTTATGAGNNNNNNGNCCNNNNCNGNNACNNNNNNNN
NNGNNACTNNGTTTGCTGACNCAACCCCNNCNNGNNGGGGCATNNN
